>Addgene plasmid #123434 | TRBV7-6 | addgene full sequence | sequence record 244999 | Addgene NGS Result
TCGCGCGTTTCGGTGATGACGGTGAAAACCTCTGACACATGCAGCTCCCGGAGACGGTCACAGCTTGTCT
GTAAGCGGATGCCGGGAGCAGACAAGCCCGTCAGGGCGCGTCAGCGGGTGTTGGCGGGTGTCGGGGCTGG
CTTAACTATGCGGCATCAGAGCAGATTGTACTGAGAGTGCACCATATGCGGTGTGAAATACCGCACAGAT
GCGTAAGGAGAAAATACCGCATCAGGCGCCATTCGCCATTCAGGCTGCGCAACTGTTGGGAAGGGCGATC
GGTGCGGGCCTCTTCGCTATTACGCCAGCTGGCGAAAGGGGGATGTGCTGCAAGGCGATTAAGTTGGGTA
ACGCCAGGGTTTTCCCAGTCACGACGTTGTAAAACGACGGCCAGAGAATTCGAGCTCGGTACCTCGCGAA
TACATCTAGATGGGGATCCACCGGTCGCCACCATGGGCACCAGTCTCCTATGCTGGGTGGTCCTGGGTTT
CCTAGGGACAGATCACACAGGTGCTGGAGTCTCCCAGTCTCCCAGGTACAAAGTCACAAAGAGGGGACAG
GATGTAGCTCTCAGGTGTGATCCAATTTCGGGTCATGTATCCCTTTATTGGTACCGACAGGCCCTGGGGC
AGGGCCCAGAGTTTCTGACTTACTTCAATTATGAAGCCCAACAAGACAAATCAGGGCTGCCCAATGATCG
GTTCTCTGCAGAGAGGCCTGAGGGATCCATCTCCACTCTGACGATCCAGCGCACAGAGCAGCGGGACTCG
GCCATGTATGAGACCTAAGGTGGTGGTGGTTCTGGTTCTGGTTCTGGTGGTGGTTCTGGTGGTGGTCTCT
TGACCCTGCCGTGTACCAGCTGAGAGACTCTAAATCCAGTGACAAGTCTGTCTGCCTATTCACCGATTTT
GATTCTCAAACAAATGTGTCACAAAGTAAGGATTCTGATGTGTATATCACAGACAAAACTGTGCTAGACA
TGAGGTCTATGGACTTCAAGAGCAACAGTGCTGTGGCCTGGAGCAACAAATCTGACTTTGCATGTGCAAA
CGCCTTCAACAACAGCATTATTCCAGAAGACACCTTCTTCCCCAGCCCAGAAAGTTCCTGTGATGTCAAG
CTGGTCGAGAAAAGCTTTGAAACAGATACGAACCTAAACTTTCAAAACCTGTCAGTGATTGGGTTCCGAA
TCCTCCTCCTGAAAGTGGCCGGGTTTAATCTGCTCATGACGCTGCGGCTGTGGTCCAGCTAAAGCGGCCG
CGTCGACAATCAAATCGGATCCCGGGCCCGTCGACTGCAGAGGCCTGCATGCAAGCTTGGTGTAATCATG
GTCATAGCTGTTTCCTGTGTGAAATTGTTATCCGCTCACAATTCCACACAACATACGAGCCGGAAGCATA
AAGTGTAAAGCCTGGGGTGCCTAATGAGTGAGCTAACTCACATTAATTGCGTTGCGCTCACTGCCCGCTT
TCCAGTCGGGAAACCTGTCGTGCCAGCTGCATTAATGAATCGGCCAACGCGCGGGGAGAGGCGGTTTGCG
TATTGGGCGCTCTTCCGCTTCCTCGCTCACTGACTCGCTGCGCTCGGTCGTTCGGCTGCGGCGAGCGGTA
TCAGCTCACTCAAAGGCGGTAATACGGTTATCCACAGAATCAGGGGATAACGCAGGAAAGAACATGTGAG
CAAAAGGCCAGCAAAAGGCCAGGAACCGTAAAAAGGCCGCGTTGCTGGCGTTTTTCCATAGGCTCCGCCC
CCCTGACGAGCATCACAAAAATCGACGCTCAAGTCAGAGGTGGCGAAACCCGACAGGACTATAAAGATAC
CAGGCGTTTCCCCCTGGAAGCTCCCTCGTGCGCTCTCCTGTTCCGACCCTGCCGCTTACCGGATACCTGT
CCGCCTTTCTCCCTTCGGGAAGCGTGGCGCTTTCTCATAGCTCACGCTGTAGGTATCTCAGTTCGGTGTA
GGTCGTTCGCTCCAAGCTGGGCTGTGTGCACGAACCCCCCGTTCAGCCCGACCGCTGCGCCTTATCCGGT
AACTATCGTCTTGAGTCCAACCCGGTAAGACACGACTTATCGCCACTGGCAGCAGCCACTGGTAACAGGA
TTAGCAGAGCGAGGTATGTAGGCGGTGCTACAGAGTTCTTGAAGTGGTGGCCTAACTACGGCTACACTAG
AAGAACAGTATTTGGTATCTGCGCTCTGCTGAAGCCAGTTACCTTCGGAAAAAGAGTTGGTAGCTCTTGA
TCCGGCAAACAAACCACCGCTGGTAGCGGTGGTTTTTTTGTTTGCAAGCAGCAGATTACGCGCAGAAAAA
AAGGATCTCAAGAAGATCCTTTGATCTTTTCTACGGGGTCTGACGCTCAGTGGAACGAAAACTCACGTTA
AGGGATTTTGGTCATGAGATTATCAAAAAGGATCTTCACCTAGATCCTTTTAAATTAAAAATGAAGTTTT
AAATCAAGCCCAATCTGAATAATGTTACAACCAATTAACCAATTCTGATTAGAAAAACTCATCGAGCATC
AAATGAAACTGCAATTTATTCATATCAGGATTATCAATACCATATTTTTGAAAAAGCCGTTTCTGTAATG
AAGGAGAAAACTCACCGAGGCAGTTCCATAGGATGGCAAGATCCTGGTATCGGTCTGCGATTCCGACTCG
TCCAACATCAATACAACCTATTAATTTCCCCTCGTCAAAAATAAGGTTATCAAGTGAGAAATCACCATGA
GTGACGACTGAATCCGGTGAGAATGGCAAAAGTTTATGCATTTCTTTCCAGACTTGTTCAACAGGCCAGC
CATTACGCTCGTCATCAAAATCACTCGCATCAACCAAACCGTTATTCATTCGTGATTGCGCCTGAGCGAG
ACGAAATACGCGATCGCTGTTAAAAGGACAATTACAAACAGGAATCGAATGCAACCGGCGCAGGAACACT
GCCAGCGCATCAACAATATTTTCACCTGAATCAGGATATTCTTCTAATACCTGGAATGCTGTTTTTCCGG
GGATCGCAGTGGTGAGTAACCATGCATCATCAGGAGTACGGATAAAATGCTTGATGGTCGGAAGAGGCAT
AAATTCCGTCAGCCAGTTTAGTCTGACCATCTCATCTGTAACATCATTGGCAACGCTACCTTTGCCATGT
TTCAGAAACAACTCTGGCGCATCGGGCTTCCCATACAAGCGATAGATTGTCGCACCTGATTGCCCGACAT
TATCGCGAGCCCATTTATACCCATATAAATCAGCATCCATGTTGGAATTTAATCGCGGCCTCGACGTTTC
CCGTTGAATATGGCTCATAACACCCCTTGTATTACTGTTTATGTAAGCAGACAGTTTTATTGTTCATGAT
GATATATTTTTATCTTGTGCAATGTAACATCAGAGATTTTGAGACACGGGCCAGAGCTGCA
Features (pLannotate 1.2.2; 11 found; start..end, strand, type, name):
    137..236     +  misc_feature   bom (fragment): basis of mobility region from pBR322
    242..399     -  CDS            lacZα (fragment): LacZα fragment of β-galactosidase; lacZ fragment
    453..779     +  CDS            TRBV7-9 (fragment): TVB79_HUMAN - Experimental evidence at protein level: Swiss-Prot protein existence level 1. V region of the variable domain of T cell receptor (TR) beta chain that participates in the antigen recognition (PubMed:24600447). Alpha-beta T cell receptors are antigen specific receptors which are essential to the immune response and are present on the cell surface of T lymphocytes. Recognize peptide-major histocompatibility (MH) (pMH) complexes that are displayed by antigen presenting cells (APC), a prerequisite for efficient T cell adaptive immunity against pathogens (PubMed:25493333). Binding of a
    842..1249    +  CDS            TRAC: TRAC_HUMAN - Also known as TCRA. Experimental evidence at protein level: Swiss-Prot protein existence level 1. Constant region of T cell receptor (TR) alpha chain (PubMed:24600447). Alpha-beta T cell receptors are antigen specific receptors which are essential to the immune response and are present on the cell surface of T lymphocytes. Recognize peptide-major histocompatibility (MH) (pMH) complexes that are displayed by antigen presenting cells (APC), a prerequisite for efficient T cell adaptive immunity against pathogens (PubMed:25493333). Binding of alpha-beta TR to pMH complex initiates TR-
   1355..1371    -  protein_bind   lac operator: The lac repressor binds to the lac operator to inhibit transcription in E. coli. This inhibition can be relieved by adding lactose or isopropyl-β-D-thiogalactopyranoside (IPTG). lac repressor encoded by lacI
   1379..1409    -  promoter       lac promoter: promoter for the E. coli lac operon
   1424..1445    -  protein_bind   CAP binding site: CAP binding activates transcription in the presence of cAMP. E. coli catabolite activator protein
   1458..1550    -  CDS            lacI (fragment): lac repressor; lacI; The lac repressor binds to the lac operator to inhibit transcription in E. coli. This inhibition can be relieved by adding lactose or isopropyl-β-D-thiogalactopyranoside (IPTG).
   1733..2321    -  rep_origin     ori: high-copy-number ColE1/pMB1/pBR322/pUC origin of replication
   2499..3308    -  CDS            KanR: aminoglycoside phosphotransferase; aph(3')-Ia; confers resistance to kanamycin in bacteria or G418 (Geneticin®) in eukaryotes
   3415..35      +  CDS            rop (fragment) (across the origin): Rop protein, which maintains plasmids at low copy number; rop
