[The description below was written by a language model from this plasmid's Addgene catalogue record and pLannotate feature annotations shown in this document.]
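Description:
TRBV7-6 is a small (about 3.4 kb) bacterial cloning plasmid built on the pUC57-kanamycin backbone that serves as a sequence module for assembling human T-cell receptor (TCR) genes. It replicates in E. coli from a high-copy ColE1/pUC-type origin and is selected with kanamycin through the aph(3')-Ia (KanR) gene. The remaining backbone annotations are typical pUC remnants: fragments of lacZα, lacI, rop and the bom region, plus the lac promoter, lac operator and CAP binding site flanking the insert region. Although the catalogue lists the vector type as bacterial expression, nothing in the record indicates that the insert is meant to be expressed in bacteria. The plasmid appears to function as a storage and donor vector.

The stated insert is the wild-type human TRBV7-6 gene segment, which encodes a V region of the TCR beta chain variable domain, the part of the receptor involved in recognising peptide–MHC complexes. The automated annotation labels this roughly 330 bp segment as a fragment of TRBV7-9, most likely because of close homology among TRBV7 family members rather than a different insert, though the record does not resolve this. Immediately downstream on the same strand, the feature table also detects a TRAC coding sequence (TCR alpha chain constant region), which the catalogue entry does not mention. The record does not explain its role in the module.

The depositor notes Golden Gate as the cloning method, although no type IIS sites are annotated, and gives the purpose as TCR construction. This is consistent with one member of a V-segment library used to assemble full-length TCRs for studying receptor specificity and avidity.
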