Addgene plasmid #123434: TRBV7-6
Purpose: construction of TCR
Depositing lab: Catherine Wu. Depositing organization: Dana-Farber Cancer Institute. Publication: A cloning and expression system to probe T-cell receptor specificity and assess functional avidity to neoantigens. Hu Z, Anandappa AJ, Sun J, Kim J, Leet DE, Bozym DJ, Chen C, Williams L, Shukla SA, Zhang W, Tabbaa D, Steelman S, Olive O, Livak KJ, Kishi H, Muraguchi A, Guleria I, Stevens J, Lane WJ, Burkhardt UE, Fritsch EF, Neuberg D, Ott PA, Keskin DB, Hacohen N, Wu CJ. Blood. 2018 Nov 1;132(18):1911-1921. doi: 10.1182/blood-2018-04-843763. Epub 2018 Aug 27. PubMed 30150207.
Backbone
  Vector backbone: pUC57-kanamycin
  Vector type: Bacterial Expression
Growth in bacteria
  Bacterial resistance: Kanamycin, 50 μg/mL
  Growth temperature: 37°C
  Growth strain: DH5alpha
  Copy number: High Copy
Gene/Insert
  Gene/Insert name: TRBV7-6
  Species: H. sapiens (human)
  Mutation: WT
  Entrez Gene: TRBV7-6 (a.k.a. TCRBV6S3A1N1T, TCRBV7S6, TRBV76)
  Cloning method: Unknown
Terms and licenses: Academic/Nonprofit Terms; Industry Terms: Not Available to Industry
Depositor comments: Cloning Method: Golden Gate.
How to cite: TRBV7-6 was a gift from Catherine Wu (Addgene plasmid # 123434 ; http://n2t.net/addgene:123434 ; RRID:Addgene_123434)
